>Addgene plasmid #24356 | pQUAST-nucLacZ | depositor full sequence | sequence record 11388 | Author sequence
GGCCAGACCCACGTAGTCCAGCGGCAGATCGGCGGCGGAGAAGTTAAGCGTCTCCAGGATGACCTTGCCC
GAACTGGGGCACGTGGTGTTCGACGATGTGCAGCTAATTTCGCCCGGCTCCACGTCCGCCCATTGGTTAA
TCAGCAGACCCTCGTTGGCGTAACGGAACCATGAGAGGTACGACAACCATTTGAGGTATACTGGCACCGA
GCCCGAGTTCAAGAAGAAGGCGTTTTTCCATAGGCTCCGCCCCCCTGACGAGCATCACAAAAATCGACGC
TCAAGTCAGAGGTGGCGAAACCCGACAGGACTATAAAGATACCAGGCGTTTCCCCCTGGAAGCTCCCTCG
TGCGCTCTCCTGTTCCGACCCTGCCGCTTACCGGATACCTGTCCGCCTTTCTCCCTTCGGGAAGCGTGGC
GCTTTCTCAATGCTCACGCTGTAGGTATCTCAGTTCGGTGTAGGTCGTTCGCTCCAAGCTGGGCTGTGTG
CACGAACCCCCCGTTCAGCCCGACCGCTGCGCCTTATCCGGTAACTATCGTCTTGAGTCCAACCCGGTAA
GACACGACTTATCGCCACTGGCAGCAGCCACTGGTAACAGGATTAGCAGAGCGAGGTATGTAGGCGGTGC
TACAGAGTTCTTGAAGTGGTGGCCTAACTACGGCTACACTAGAAGGACAGTATTTGGTATCTGCGCTCTG
CTGAAGCCAGTTACCTTCGGAAAAAGAGTTGGTAGCTCTTGATCCGGCAAACAAACCACCGCTGGTAGCG
GTGGTTTTTTTGTTTGCAAGCAGCAGATTACGCGCAGAAAAAAAGGATCTCAAGAAGATCCTTTGATCTT
TTCTACGGGGTCTGACGCTCAGTGGAACGAAAACTCACGTTAAGGGATTTTGGTCATGAGATTATCAAAA
AGGATCTTCACCTAGATCCTTTTAAATTAAAAATGAAGTTTTAAATCAATCTAAAGTATATATGAGTAAA
CTTGGTCTGACAGTTACCAATGCTTAATCAGTGAGGCACCTATCTCAGCGATCTGTCTATTTCGTTCATC
CATAGTTGCCTGACTCCCCGTCGTGTAGATAACTACGATACGGGAGGGCTTACCATCTGGCCCCAGTGCT
GCAATGATACCGCGAGACCCACGCTCACCGGCTCCAGATTTATCAGCAATAAACCAGCCAGCCGGAAGGG
CCGAGCGCAGAAGTGGTCCTGCAACTTTATCCGCCTCCATCCAGTCTATTAATTGTTGCCGGGAAGCTAG
AGTAAGTAGTTCGCCAGTTAATAGTTTGCGCAACGTTGTTGCCATTGCTACAGGCATCGTGGTGTCACGC
TCGTCGTTTGGTATGGCTTCATTCAGCTCCGGTTCCCAACGATCAAGGCGAGTTACATGATCCCCCATGT
TGTGCAAAAAAGCGGTTAGCTCCTTCGGTCCTCCGATCGTTGTCAGAAGTAAGTTGGCCGCAGTGTTATC
ACTCATGGTTATGGCAGCACTGCATAATTCTCTTACTGTCATGCCATCCGTAAGATGCTTTTCTGTGACT
GGTGAGTACTCAACCAAGTCATTCTGAGAATAGTGTATGCGGCGACCGAGTTGCTCTTGCCCGGCGTCAA
CACGGGATAATACCGCGCCACATAGCAGAACTTTAAAAGTGCTCATCATTGGAAAACGTTCTTCGGGGCG
AAAACTCTCAAGGATCTTACCGCTGTTGAGATCCAGTTCGATGTAACCCACTCGTGCACCCAACTGATCT
TCAGCATCTTTTACTTTCACCAGCGTTTCTGGGTGAGCAAAAACAGGAAGGCAAAATGCCGCAAAAAAGG
GAATAAGGGCGACACGGAAATGTTGAATACTCATACTCTTCCTTTTTCAATATTATTGAAGCATTTATCA
GGGTTATTGTCTCATGAGCGGATACATATTTGAATGTATTTAGAAAAATAAACAAATAGGGGTTCCGCGC
ACATTTCCCCGAAAAGTGCCACCTGACGTCTAAGAAACCATTATTATCATGACATTAACCTATAAAAATA
GGCGTATCACGAGGCCCTTTCGTCTCGCGCGTTTCGGTGATGACGGTGAAAACCTCTGACACATGCAGCT
CCCGGAGACGGTCACAGCTTGTCTGTAAGCGGATGCCGGGAGCAGACAAGCCCGTCAGGGCGCGTCAGCG
GGTGTTGGCGGGTGTCGGGGCTGGCTTAACTATGCGGCATCAGAGCAGATTGTACTGAGAGTGCACCATA
TGCGGTGTGAAATACCGCACCGAATCGCGCGGAACTAACGACAGTCGCTCCAAGGTCGTCGAACAAAAGG
TGAATGTGTTGCGGAGAGCGGGTGGGAGACAGCGAAAGAGCAACTACGAAACGTGGTGTGGTGGAGGTGA
ATTATGAAGAGGGCGCGCGATTTGAAAAGTATGTATATAAAAAATATATCCCGGTGTTTTATGTAGCGAT
AAACGAGTTTTTGATGTAAGGTATGCAGGTGTGTAAGTCTTTTGGTTAGAAGACAAATCCAAAGTCTACT
TGTGGGGATGTTCGAAGGGGAAATACTTGTATTCTATAGGTCATATCTTGTTTTTATTGGCACAAATATA
ATTACATTAGCTTTTTGAGGGGGCAATAAACAGTAAACACGATGGTAATAATGGTAAAAAAAAAAACAAG
CAGTTATTTCGGATATATGTCGGCTACTCCTTGCGTCGGGCCCGAAGTCTTAGAGCCAGATATGCGAGCA
CCCGGAAGCTCACGATGAGAATGGCCAGACCATGATGAAATAACATAAGGTGGTCCCGTCGGCAAGAGAC
ATCCACTTAACGTATGCTTGCAATAAGTGCGAGTGAAAGGAATAGTATTCTGAGTGTCGTATTGAGTCTG
AGTGAGACAGCGATATGATTGTTGATTAACCCTTAGCATGTCCGTGGGGTTTGAATTAACTCATAATATT
AATTAGACGAAATTATTTTTAAAGTTTTATTTTTAATAATTTGCGAGTACGCAAAGCTTGGCTGCATCCA
ACGCGTTGGGAGCTCTCCGGATCCAAGCTTGGATCCGGGTAATCGCTTATCCTCGGATAAACAATTATCC
TCACGGGTAATCGCTTATCCGCTCGGGTAATCGCTTATCCTCGGGTAATCGCTTATCCTTAAGCTTGATA
TCGAATTCCTGCAGCCCGAGCGGAGACTCTAGCGAGCGCCGGAGTATAAATAGAGGCGCTTCGTCTACGG
AGCGACAATTCAATTCAAACAAGCAAAGTGAACACGTCGCTAAGCGAAAGCTAAGCAAATAAACAAGCGC
AGCTGAACAAGCTAAACAATCTGCAGTAAAGTGCAAGTTAAAGTGAATCAATTAAAAGTAACCAGCAACC
AAGTAAATCAACTGCAACTACTGAAATCTGCCAAGAAGTAATTATTGAATACAAGAAGAGAACTCTGAAT
AGGGAATTGGGAATTCGTTAACAGATCGGGGGATCAATTCGTTAACAGATCTGCGGCCGCGGCTCGAGGG
TACCTAGACCACCATGGGAGATCCCACCCCACCCAAGAAGAAGCGCAAGGTGGAGGACGATCCCGTCGTT
TTACAACGTCGTGACTGGGAAAACCCTGGCGTTACCCAACTTAATCGCCTTGCAGCACATCCCCCTTTCG
CCAGCTGGCGTAATAGCGAAGAGGCCCGCACCGATCGCCCTTCCCAACAGTTGCGCAGCCTGAATGGCGA
ATGGCGCTTTGCCTGGTTTCCGGCACCAGAAGCGGTGCCGGAAAGCTGGCTGGAGTGCGATCTTCCTGAG
GCCGATACTGTCGTCGTCCCCTCAAACTGGCAGATGCACGGTTACGATGCGCCCATCTACACCAACGTAA
CCTATCCCATTACGGTCAATCCGCCGTTTGTTCCCACGGAGAATCCGACGGGTTGTTACTCGCTCACATT
TAATGTTGATGAAAGCTGGCTACAGGAAGGCCAGACGCGAATTATTTTTGATGGCGTTAACTCGGCGTTT
CATCTGTGGTGCAACGGGCGCTGGGTCGGTTACGGCCAGGACAGTCGTTTGCCGTCTGAATTTGACCTGA
GCGCATTTTTACGCGCCGGAGAAAACCGCCTCGCGGTGATGGTGCTGCGTTGGAGTGACGGCAGTTATCT
GGAAGATCAGGATATGTGGCGGATGAGCGGCATTTTCCGTGACGTCTCGTTGCTGCATAAACCGACTACA
CAAATCAGCGATTTCCATGTTGCCACTCGCTTTAATGATGATTTCAGCCGCGCTGTACTGGAGGCTGAAG
TTCAGATGTGCGGCGAGTTGCGTGACTACCTACGGGTAACAGTTTCTTTATGGCAGGGTGAAACGCAGGT
CGCCAGCGGCACCGCGCCTTTCGGCGGTGAAATTATCGATGAGCGTGGTGGTTATGCCGATCGCGTCACA
CTACGTCTGAACGTCGAAAACCCGAAACTGTGGAGCGCCGAAATCCCGAATCTCTATCGTGCGGTGGTTG
AACTGCACACCGCCGACGGCACGCTGATTGAAGCAGAAGCCTGCGATGTCGGTTTCCGCGAGGTGCGGAT
TGAAAATGGTCTGCTGCTGCTGAACGGCAAGCCGTTGCTGATTCGAGGCGTTAACCGTCACGAGCATCAT
CCTCTGCATGGTCAGGTCATGGATGAGCAGACGATGGTGCAGGATATCCTGCTGATGAAGCAGAACAACT
TTAACGCCGTGCGCTGTTCGCATTATCCGAACCATCCGCTGTGGTACACGCTGTGCGACCGCTACGGCCT
GTATGTGGTGGATGAAGCCAATATTGAAACCCACGGCATGGTGCCAATGAATCGTCTGACCGATGATCCG
CGCTGGCTACCGGCGATGAGCGAACGCGTAACGCGAATGGTGCAGCGCGATCGTAATCACCCGAGTGTGA
TCATCTGGTCGCTGGGGAATGAATCAGGCCACGGCGCTAATCACGACGCGCTGTATCGCTGGATCAAATC
TGTCGATCCTTCCCGCCCGGTGCAGTATGAAGGCGGCGGAGCCGACACCACGGCCACCGATATTATTTGC
CCGATGTACGCGCGCGTGGATGAAGACCAGCCCTTCCCGGCTGTGCCGAAATGGTCCATCAAAAAATGGC
TTTCGCTACCTGGAGAGACGCGCCCGCTGATCCTTTGCGAATACGCCCACGCGATGGGTAACAGTCTTGG
CGGTTTCGCTAAATACTGGCAGGCGTTTCGTCAGTATCCCCGTTTACAGGGCGGCTTCGTCTGGGACTGG
GTGGATCAGTCGCTGATTAAATATGATGAAAACGGCAACCCGTGGTCGGCTTACGGCGGTGATTTTGGCG
ATACGCCGAACGATCGCCAGTTCTGTATGAACGGTCTGGTCTTTGCCGACCGCACGCCGCATCCAGCGCT
GACGGAAGCAAAACACCAGCAGCAGTTTTTCCAGTTCCGTTTATCCGGGCAAACCATCGAAGTGACCAGC
GAATACCTGTTCCGTCATAGCGATAACGAGCTCCTGCACTGGATGGTGGCGCTGGATGGTAAGCCGCTGG
CAAGCGGTGAAGTGCCTCTGGATGTCGCTCCACAAGGTAAACAGTTGATTGAACTGCCTGAACTACCGCA
GCCGGAGAGCGCCGGGCAACTCTGGCTCACAGTACGCGTAGTGCAACCGAACGCGACCGCATGGTCAGAA
GCCGGGCACATCAGCGCCTGGCAGCAGTGGCGTCTGGCGGAAAACCTCAGTGTGACGCTCCCCGCCGCGT
CCCACGCCATCCCGCATCTGACCACCAGCGAAATGGATTTTTGCATCGAGCTGGGTAATAAGCGTTGGCA
ATTTAACCGCCAGTCAGGCTTTCTTTCACAGATGTGGATTGGCGATAAAAAACAACTGCTGACGCCGCTG
CGCGATCAGTTCACCCGTGCACCGCTGGATAACGACATTGGCGTAAGTGAAGCGACCCGCATTGACCCTA
ACGCCTGGGTCGAACGCTGGAAGGCGGCGGGCCATTACCAGGCCGAAGCAGCGTTGTTGCAGTGCACGGC
AGATACACTTGCTGATGCGGTGCTGATTACGACCGCTCACGCGTGGCAGCATCAGGGGAAAACCTTATTT
ATCAGCCGGAAAACCTACCGGATTGATGGTAGTGGTCAAATGGCGATTACCGTTGATGTTGAAGTGGCGA
GCGATACACCGCATCCGGCGCGGATTGGCCTGAACTGCCAGCTGGCGCAGGTAGCAGAGCGGGTAAACTG
GCTCGGATTAGGGCCGCAAGAAAACTATCCCGACCGCCTTACTGCCGCCTGTTTTGACCGCTGGGATCTG
CCATTGTCAGACATGTATACCCCGTACGTCTTCCCGAGCGAAAACGGTCTGCGCTGCGGGACGCGCGAAT
TGAATTATGGCCCACACCAGTGGCGCGGCGACTTCCAGTTCAACATCAGCCGCTACAGTCAACAGCAACT
GATGGAAACCAGCCATCGCCATCTGCTGCACGCGGAAGAAGGCACATGGCTGAATATCGACGGTTTCCAT
ATGGGGATTGGTGGCGACGACTCCTGGAGCCCGTCAGTATCGGCGGAATTCCAGCTGAGCGCCGGTCGCT
ACCATTACCAGTTGGTCTGGTGTCAAAAATAATAATAACCGGGCAGGGGGGATCGATCCCCCAGATCCGT
ACGATCCTCTAGTAAAAAAAAAACAAAATTTTAGTGTGTATAATTAGGCTAAACAACTGGAGGATTCATT
GCTCCCTTTGAGTTTATACTTTTTGTAACAAGAACAGGCGCAACACTCGGGAGAATTTTGCATTTCATTT
GTGAATAAACGAATACAATAAATACAAATACACGAAAAGAAGTCAGCTGTCGAGTTTTTGTTGGTTTTTT
TTTCCCTTTTTAGCTTCGAATCTGCAAATGTATTTGCATTTAAGTAAACCGGCTTTTGTTGGGTGTCGTT
AACTTTCAAGGGGTCTTATGTACTTATTCTGTTTTCCTTGTCCTTGAATTGGACTTGTGGAAAATTAAAT
GGTCAGCCAATTGCTTAACCTTTGTCGAGCTCTAGAGGATCTTTGTGAAGGAACCTTACTTCTGTGGTGT
GACATAATTGGACAAACTACCTACAGAGATTTAAAGCTCTAAGGTAAATATAAAATTTTTAAGTGTATAA
TGTGTTAAACTACTGATTCTAATTGTTTGTGTATTTTAGATTCCAACCTATGGAACTGATGAATGGGAGC
AGTGGTGGAATGCCTTTAATGAGGAAAACCTGTTTTGCTCAGAAGAAATGCCATCTAGTGATGATGAGGC
TACTGCTGACTCTCAACATTCTACTCCTCCAAAAAAGAAGAGAAAGGTAGAAGACCCCAAGGACTTTCCT
TCAGAATTGCTAAGTTTTTTGAGTCATGCTGTGTTTAGTAATAGAACTCTTGCTTGCTTTGCTATTTACA
CCACAAAGGAAAAAGCTGCACTGCTATACAAGAAAATTATGGAAAAATATTTGATGTATAGTGCCTTGAC
TAGAGATCATAATCAGCCATACCACATTTGTAGAGGTTTTACTTGCTTTAAAAAACCTCCCACACCTCCC
CCTGAACCTGAAACATAAAATGAATGCAATTGTTGTTGTTAACTTGTTTATTGCAGCTTATAATGGTTAC
AAATAAAGCAATAGCATCACAAATTTCACAAATAAAGCATTTTTTTCACTGCATTCTAGTTGTGGTTTGT
CCAAACTCATCAATGTATCTTATCATGTCTGGATCGGATCCACTAGAAGGCCTTAGTATGTATGTAAGTT
AATAAAACCCTTTTTTGGAGAATGTAGATTTAAAAAAACATATTTTTTTTTTATTTTTTACTGCACTGGA
CATCATTGAACTTATCTGATCAGTTTTAAATTTACTTCGATCCAAGGGTATTTGAAGTACCAGGTTCTTT
CGATTACCTCTCACTCAAAATGACATTCCACTCAAAGTCAGCGCTGTTTGCCTCCTTCTCTGTCCACAGA
AATATCGCCGTCTCTTTCGCCGCTGCGTCCGCTATCTCTTTCGCCACCGTTTGTAGCGTTACCTAGCGTC
AATGTCCGCCTTCAGTTGCACTTTGTCAGCGGTTTCGTGACGAAGCTCCAAGCGGTTTACGCCATCAATT
AAACACAAAGTGCTGTGCCAAAACTCCTCTCGCTTCTTATTTTTGTTTGTTTTTTGAGTGATTGGGGTGG
TGATTGGTTTTGGGTGGGTAAGCAGGGGAAAGTGTGAAAAATCCCGGCAATGGGCCAAGAGGATCAGGAG
CTATTAATTCGCGGAGGCAGCAAACACCCATCTGCCGAGCATCTGAACAATGTGAGTAGTACATGTGCAT
ACATCTTAAGTTCACTTGATCTATAGGAACTGCGATTGCAACATCAAATTGTCTGCGGCGTGAGAACTGC
GACCCACAAAAATCCCAAACCGCAATCGCACAAACAAATAGTGACACGAAACAGATTATTCTGGTAGCTG
TGCTCGCTATATAAGACAATTTTTAAGATCATATCATGATCAAGACATCTAAAGGCATTCATTTTCGACT
ACATTCTTTTTTACAAAAAATATAACAACCAGATATTTTAAGCTGATCCTAGATGCACAAAAAATAAATA
AAAGTATAAACCTACTTCGTAGGATACTTCGTTTTGTTCGGGGTTAGATGAGCATAACGCTTGTAGTTGA
TATTTGAGATCCCCTATCATTGCAGGGTGACAGCGGAGCGGCTTCGCAGAGCTGCATTAACCAGGGCTTC
GGGCAGGCCAAAAACTACGGCACGCTCCTGCCACCCAGTCCGCCGGAGGACTCCGGTTCAGGGAGCGGCC
AACTAGCCGAGAACCTCACCTATGCCTGGCACAATATGGACATCTTTGGGGCGGTCAATCAGCCGGGCTC
CGGATGGCGGCAGCTGGTCAACCGGACACGCGGACTATTCTGCAACGAGCGACACATACCGGCGCCCAGG
AAACATTTGCTCAAGAACGGTGAGTTTCTATTCGCAGTCGGCTGATCTGTGTGAAATCTTAATAAAGGGT
CCAATTACCAATTTGAAACTCAGTTTGCGGCGTGGCCTATCCGGGCGAACTTTTGGCCGTGATGGGCAGT
TCCGGTGCCGGAAAGACGACCCTGCTGAATGCCCTTGCCTTTCGATCGCCGCAGGGCATCCAAGTATCGC
CATCCGGGATGCGACTGCTCAATGGCCAACCTGTGGACGCCAAGGAGATGCAGGCCAGGTGCGCCTATGT
CCAGCAGGATGACCTCTTTATCGGCTCCCTAACGGCCAGGGAACACCTGATTTTCCAGGCCATGGTGCGG
ATGCCACGACATCTGACCTATCGGCAGCGAGTGGCCCGCGTGGATCAGGTGATCCAGGAGCTTTCGCTCA
GCAAATGTCAGCACACGATCATCGGTGTGCCCGGCAGGGTGAAAGGTCTGTCCGGCGGAGAAAGGAAGCG
TCTGGCATTCGCCTCCGAGGCACTAACCGATCCGCCGCTTCTGATCTGCGATGAGCCCACCTCCGGACTG
GACTCATTTACCGCCCACAGCGTCGTCCAGGTGCTGAAGAAGCTGTCGCAGAAGGGCAAGACCGTCATCC
TGACCATTCATCAGCCGTCTTCCGAGCTGTTTGAGCTCTTTGACAAGATCCTTCTGATGGCCGAGGGCAG
GGTAGCTTTCTTGGGCACTCCCAGCGAAGCCGTCGACTTCTTTTCCTAGTGAGTTCGATGTGTTTATTAA
GGGTATCTAGCATTACATTACATCTCAACTCCTATCCAGCGTGGGTGCCCAGTGTCCTACCAACTACAAT
CCGGCGGACTTTTACGTACAGGTGTTGGCCGTTGTGCCCGGACGGGAGATCGAGTCCCGTGATCGGATCG
CCAAGATATGCGACAATTTTGCTATTAGCAAAGTAGCCCGGGATATGGAGCAGTTGTTGGCCACCAAAAA
TTTGGAGAAGCCACTGGAGCAGCCGGAGAATGGGTACACCTACAAGGCCACCTGGTTCATGCAGTTCCGG
GCGGTCCTGTGGCGATCCTGGCTGTCGGTGCTCAAGGAACCACTCCTCGTAAAAGTGCGACTTATTCAGA
CAACGGTGAGTGGTTCCAGTGGAAACAAATGATATAACGCTTACAATTCTTGGAAACAAATTCGCTAGAT
TTTAGTTAGAATTGCCTGATTCCACACCCTTCTTAGTTTTTTTCAATGAGATGTATAGTTTATAGTTTTG
CAGAAAATAAATAAATTTCATTTAACTCGCGAACATGTTGAAGATATGAATATTAATGAGATGCGAGTAA
CATTTTAATTTGCAGATGGTTGCCATCTTGATTGGCCTCATCTTTTTGGGCCAACAACTCACGCAAGTGG
GCGTGATGAATATCAACGGAGCCATCTTCCTCTTCCTGACCAACATGACCTTTCAAAACGTCTTTGCCAC
GATAAATGTAAGTCTTGTTTAGAATACATTTGCATATTAATAATTTACTAACTTTCTAATGAATCGATTC
GATTTAGGTGTTCACCTCAGAGCTGCCAGTTTTTATGAGGGAGGCCCGAAGTCGACTTTATCGCTGTGAC
ACATACTTTCTGGGCAAAACGATTGCCGAATTACCGCTTTTTCTCACAGTGCCACTGGTCTTCACGGCGA
TTGCCTATCCGATGATCGGACTGCGGGCCGGAGTGCTGCACTTCTTCAACTGCCTGGCGCTGGTCACTCT
GGTGGCCAATGTGTCAACGTCCTTCGGATATCTAATATCCTGCGCCAGCTCCTCGACCTCGATGGCGCTG
TCTGTGGGTCCGCCGGTTATCATACCATTCCTGCTCTTTGGCGGCTTCTTCTTGAACTCGGGCTCGGTGC
CAGTATACCTCAAATGGTTGTCGTACCTCTCATGGTTCCGTTACGCCAACGAGGGTCTGCTGATTAACCA
ATGGGCGGACGTGGAGCCGGGCGAAATTAGCTGCACATCGTCGAACACCACGTGCCCCAGTTCGGGCAAG
GTCATCCTGGAGACGCTTAACTTCTCCGCCGCCGATCTGCCGCTGGACTACGTGGGTCTGGCCATTCTCA
TCGTGAGCTTCCGGGTGCTCGCATATCTGGCTCTAAGACTTCGGGCCCGACGCAAGGAGTAGCCGACATA
TATCCGAAATAACTGCTTGTTTTTTTTTTTACCATTATTACCATCGTGTTTACTGTTTATTGCCCCCTCA
AAAAGCTAATGTAATTATATTTGTGCCAATAAAAACAAGATATGACCTATAGAATACAAGTATTTCCCCT
TCGAACATCCCCACAAGTAGACTTTGGATTTGTCTTCTAACCAAAAGACTTACACACCTGCATACCTTAC
ATCAAAAACTCGTTTATCGCTACATAAAACACCGGGATATATTTTTTATATACATACTTTTCAAATCGCG
CGCCCTCTTCATAATTCACCTCCACCACACCACGTTTCGTAGTTGCTCTTTCGCTGTCTCCCACCCGCTC
TCCGCAACACATTCACCTTTTGTTCGACGACCTTGGAGCGACTGTCGTTAGTTCCGCGCGATTCGGTTCG
CTCAAATGGTTCCGAGTGGTTCATTTCGTCTCAATAGAAATTAGTAATAAATATTTGTATGTACAATTTA
TTTGCTCCAATATATTTGTATATATTTCCCTCACAGCTATATTTATTCTAATTTAATATTATGACTTTTT
AAGGTAATTTTTTGTGACCTGTTCGGAGTGATTAGCGTTACAATTTGAACTGAAAGTGACATCCAGTGTT
TGTTCCTTGTGTAGATGCATCTCAAAAAAATGGTGGGCATAATAGTGTTGTTTATATATATCAAAAATAA
CAACTATAATAATAAGAATACATTTAATTTAGAAAATGCTTGGATTTCACTGGAACTAGAATTAATTCGG
CTGCTGCTCTAAACGACGCATTTCGTACTCCAAAGTACGAATTTTTTCCCTCAAGCTCTTATTTTCATTA
AACAATGAACAGGACCTAACGCACAGTCACGTTATTGTTTACATAAATGATTTTTTTTACTATTCAAACT
TACTCTGTTTGTGTACTCCCACTGGTATAGCCTTCTTTTATCTTTTCTGGTTCAGGCTCTATCACTTTAC
TAGGTACGGCATCTGCGTTGAGTCGCCTCCTTTTAAATGTCTGACCTTTTGCAGGTGCAGCCTTCCACTG
CGAATCATTAAAGTGGGTATCACAAATTTGGGAGTTTTCACCAAGGCTGCACCCAAGGCTCTGCTCCCAC
AATTTTCTCTTAATAGCACACTTCGGCACGTGAATTAATTTTACTCCAGTCACAGCTTTGCAGCAAAATT
TGCAATATTTCATTTTTTTTTATTCCACGTAAGGGTTAATGTTTTCAAAAAAAAATTCGTCCGCACACAA
CCTTTCCTCTCAACAAGCAAACGTGCACTGAATTTAAGTGTATACTTCGGTAAGCTTCGGCTATCGACGG
GACCACCTTATGTTATTTCATCATG
Features (pLannotate 1.2.2; 19 found; start..end, strand, type, name):
      1..229     -  CDS            mini-white (fragment): Drosophila white gene eye color pigment; white; This is a modified version of the white gene lacking part of the first intron.
    235..823     -  rep_origin     ori: high-copy-number ColE1/pMB1/pBR322/pUC origin of replication
    994..1854    -  CDS            AmpR: β-lactamase; bla; confers resistance to ampicillin, carbenicillin, and related antibiotics
   1855..1959    -  promoter       AmpR promoter: bla
   2054..2089    +  CDS            rop (fragment): Rop protein, which maintains plasmids at low copy number; rop
   2191..2260    +  misc_feature   bom (fragment): basis of mobility region from pBR322
   2259..2761    -  gene           mini-white (fragment): white; This modified version of the white gene lacks part of the first intron.
   2761..2993    -  misc_feature   P element 3' end: P element 3' end
   3140..3168    -  misc_feature   MCS (fragment): pBluescript multiple cloning site
   3189..3427    +  promoter       hsp70 promoter: Drosophila melanogaster hsp70Bb promoter
   3565..6612    +  CDS            lacZ: β-galactosidase; lacZ
   7038..7112    +  CDS            small t antigen (fragment): SV40 (simian virus 40) small t antigen
   7114..7179    +  intron         small t intron: SV40 (simian virus 40) small t antigen intron
   7309..7329    +  CDS            SV40 NLS: nuclear localization signal of SV40 (simian virus 40) large T antigen
   7336..7470    +  CDS            LT_POVHA (fragment): Protein inferred from homology: Swiss-Prot protein existence level 3. Isoform large T antigen is a key early protein essential for both driving viral replication and inducing cellular transformation. Plays a role in viral genome replication by driving entry of quiescent cells into the cell cycle and by autoregulating the synthesis of viral early mRNA. Displays highly oncogenic activities by corrupting the host cellular checkpoint mechanisms that guard cell division and the transcription, replication, and repair of DNA. Participates in the modulation of cellular gene expression preceeding viral
   7495..7578    +  CDS            large T antigen (fragment): large T antigen from SV40 (simian virus 40)
   7601..7735    +  polyA_signal   SV40 poly(A) signal: SV40 polyadenylation signal
   8240..11122   +  CDS            mini-white: Drosophila white gene eye color pigment; white; This is a modified version of the white gene lacking part of the first intron.
  11900..12485   -  misc_feature   P element 5' end: No description available
