[The description below was written by a language model from this plasmid's Addgene catalogue record and pLannotate feature annotations shown in this document.]
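Description:
pQUAST-nucLacZ is a Drosophila (insect expression) reporter plasmid from the Q binary expression system, built by inserting a nuclear-localised lacZ into the pQUAST P-element transformation backbone. In bacteria it is maintained as a high-copy plasmid through a ColE1/pUC-type origin and selected with ampicillin via the AmpR (β-lactamase) gene and its bla promoter. Short rop and bom fragments are remnants of the pBR322-derived backbone. The catalogue gives about 9 kb of backbone plus a roughly 3 kb insert, which agrees with the 12,485 nt depositor sequence.

The fly-directed portion is bracketed by the P element 5′ and 3′ ends, which allow transposase-mediated integration into the germline genome. It carries a mini-white gene as an eye-colour marker for identifying transformants. The expression cassette consists of the Drosophila hsp70 promoter followed by the lacZ coding sequence, then an SV40 region containing the small t intron, fragments of the T antigens and the SV40 polyadenylation signal for transcript processing. In pQUAST-type vectors the hsp70 promoter is expected to sit downstream of QUAS binding sites for the QF transcriptional activator, but the automated feature table does not annotate such sites. According to the record, the insert carries an 8-amino-acid nuclear localisation signal at its N terminus. It was PCR-amplified from UAS-nucLacZ flies and cloned as a KpnI/XbaI fragment. The SV40 NLS annotated downstream of lacZ lies within the SV40 3′ region and is not this tag.

The associated publication describes the Q system as a repressible binary system for transgene expression, lineage tracing and mosaic analysis. In that context, this plasmid is used to generate transgenic flies in which nuclear β-galactosidase reports activity of the Q system.
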