Addgene plasmid #24356: pQUAST-nucLacZ
Depositing lab: Liqun Luo. Depositing organization: Stanford University. Publication: The Q system: a repressible binary system for transgene expression, lineage tracing, and mosaic analysis. Potter CJ, Tasic B, Russler EV, Liang L, Luo L. Cell. 2010 Apr 30. 141(3):536-48. 10.1016/j.cell.2010.02.025 PubMed 20434990.
Backbone
  Vector backbone: pQUAST
  Backbone size w/o insert (bp): 9000
  Vector type: Insect Expression
Growth in bacteria
  Bacterial resistance: Ampicillin, 100 μg/mL
  Growth temperature: 37°C
  Growth strain: DH5alpha
  Copy number: High Copy
Gene/Insert
  Gene/Insert name: LacZ
  Insert size (bp): 3000
  Entrez Gene: lacZ (a.k.a. ECO111_0380)
  Tag / fusion protein: 8 aa nuclear localization signal (N terminal on insert)
  Cloning method: Restriction Enzyme; 5′ cloning site KpnI (unknown if destroyed); 3′ cloning site XbaI (unknown if destroyed)
  Sequencing primers: 5′ LacZ-F
Terms and licenses: Academic/Nonprofit Terms; Industry Terms: Not Available to Industry
Depositor comments: The nuclear LacZ insert was PCR amplified from UAS-nucLacZ genomic flies (Bloomington Stock Center). The KpnI/XbaI digested nucLacZ PCR fragment was then ligated into pQUAST.
How to cite: pQUAST-nucLacZ was a gift from Liqun Luo (Addgene plasmid # 24356 ; http://n2t.net/addgene:24356 ; RRID:Addgene_24356)
