>Addgene plasmid #24356 | pQUAST-nucLacZ | addgene partial sequence | sequence record 30113 | 24356 with EBV-rev
CTAGAAGGCCTAATTCTAGTATGTATGTAAGTTAATAAAACCCATTTTTGCGGAAAGTAGATAAAAAAAA
CATTTTTTTTTTTTACTGCACTGGATATCATTGAACTTATCTGATCAGTTTTAAATTTACTTCGATCCAA
GGGTATTTGATGTACCAGGTTCTTTCGATTACCTCTCACTCAAAATGACATTCCACTCAAAGTCAGCGCT
GTTTGCCTCCTTCTCTGTCCACAGAAATATCGCCGTCTCTTTCGCCGCTGCGTCCGCTATCTCTTTCGCC
ACCGTTTGTAGCGTTACGTAGCGTCAATGTCCGCCTTCAGTTGCATTTTGTCAGCGGTTTCGTGACGAAG
CTCCAAGCGGTTTACGCCATCAATTAAACACAAAGTGCTGTGCCAAAACTCCTCTCGCTTCTTATTTTTG
TTTGTTTTTTGAGTGATTGGGGTGGTGATTGGTTTTGGGTGGGTAAGCAGGGGAAAGTGTGAAAAATCCC
GGCAATGGGCCAAGAGGATCAGGAGCTATTAATTCGCGGAGGCAGCAAACACCCATCTGCCGAGCATCTG
AACAATGTGAGTAGTACATGTGCATACATCTTTAAGTTCACTTGATCTATAGGAACTGCGATTTGCAACA
TCAAATT
