>Addgene plasmid #24356 | pQUAST-nucLacZ | addgene partial sequence | sequence record 30114 | 24356 with LaZ-R
GCTTCTGGTGCCGGAACCAGGCAAAGCGCCATTCGCCATTCAGGCTGCGCAACTGTTGGGAAGGGCGATC
GGTGCGGGCCTCTTCGCTATTACGCCAGCTGGCGAAAGGGGGATGTGCTGCAAGGCGATTAAGTTGGGTA
ACGCCAGGGTTTTCCCAGTCACGACGTTGTAAAACGACGGGATCGTCCTCCACCTTGCGCTTCTTCTTGG
GTGGGGTGGGATCTCCCATGGTGGTCTAGGTACCCTCGAGCCGCGGCCGCAGATCTGTTAACGAATTGAT
CCCCCGATCTGTTAACGAATTCCCAATTCCCTATTCAGAGTTCTCTTCTTGTATTCAATAATTACTTCTT
GGCAGATTTCAGTAGTTGCAGTTGATTTACTTGGTTGCTGGTTACTTTTAATTGATTCACTTTAACTTGC
ACTTTACTGCAGATTGTTTAGCTTGTTCAGCTGCGCTTGTTTATTTGCTTAGCTTTCGCTTAGCGACGTG
TTCACTTTGCTTGTTTGAATTGAATTGTCGCTCCGTAGACGAAGCGCCTCTATTTATACTCCGGCGCTCG
CTAGAGTCTCCGCTCGGGCTGCAGGAATTCGATATCAAGCTT
